Addgene plasmid #146319: pAc5.1B-EGFP-DmAGO1-PAZ6mut-siRNAres_F
Purpose: Insect Expression of DmAGO1-PAZ6mut-siRNAres
Depositing lab: Elisa Izaurralde. Depositing organization: Max Planck Institute for Developmental Biology. Publication: A C-terminal silencing domain in GW182 is essential for miRNA function. Eulalio A, Helms S, Fritzsch C, Fauser M, Izaurralde E. RNA. 2009 Jun;15(6):1067-77. doi: 10.1261/rna.1605509. Epub 2009 Apr 21. PubMed 19383769.
Backbone
  Vector backbone: Unknown
  Vector type: Insect Expression
Growth in bacteria
  Bacterial resistance: Ampicillin, 100 μg/mL
  Growth temperature: 37°C
  Growth strain: DH5alpha
  Copy number: Low Copy
Gene/Insert
  Gene/Insert name: DmAGO1-PAZ6mut-siRNAres
  Species: D. melanogaster (fly)
  Mutation: variation with 2 non silent mutations compared to the sequence given by NCBI: NM_166020.1
  Entrez Gene: AGO1 (a.k.a. Dmel_CG6671, AGO-1, Ago, Ago-1, Ago1, Agp1, CG6671, Dm Ago1, DmAgo1, Dmel\CG6671, MRE20, ago-1, ago1, ago1-1, anon-WO0257455.29, argonaute1, dAGO1, dAgo1, dmAgo1, l(2)04845, l(2)4845, l(2)k00208, l(2)k08121)
  Cloning method: Unknown
Terms and licenses: Academic/Nonprofit Terms; Industry Terms: Not Available to Industry
Depositor comments: Plasmids from this collection were made available to the research community and donated after the lab closed. Please note that the sequence provided by the depositing laboratory may be theoretical/predicted or based on Sanger sequencing results. There may be discrepancies between sequencing results obtained by Addgene and the depositor sequence. If an Addgene verified sequence is not available, please contact before placing your order to request that our lab fully sequence the plasmid.
How to cite: pAc5.1B-EGFP-DmAGO1-PAZ6mut-siRNAres_F was a gift from Elisa Izaurralde (Addgene plasmid # 146319 ; http://n2t.net/addgene:146319 ; RRID:Addgene_146319)
