[The description below was written by a language model from this plasmid's Addgene catalogue record and pLannotate feature annotations shown in this document.]
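Description:
pAc5.1B-EGFP-DmAGO1-PAZ6mut-siRNAres_F is a 9,025 nt insect expression plasmid for producing a GFP-tagged mutant of Drosophila melanogaster Argonaute 1 (AGO1) in fly cells. The catalogue lists the backbone as unknown, although the name and the annotated parts point to a pAc5.1B-type vector. In bacteria it is maintained through a ColE1/pUC-type origin and selected with ampicillin via the β-lactamase gene and its own promoter. The record lists it as low copy despite the origin's high-copy annotation. Short fragments of a tetracycline resistance gene and of SV40 large T antigen are also detected; these look like non-functional backbone remnants.

Expression is driven by the constitutive Drosophila actin 5C promoter, which is followed by an EGFP coding sequence and then the AGO1 open reading frame, an arrangement consistent with an N-terminal EGFP fusion. The automated annotation labels the Argonaute region as rat Ago2, which most likely reflects homology within the Argonaute family rather than the true identity, since the catalogue gives the insert as fly AGO1. A V5 epitope tag lies downstream of the insert, though the record does not show whether it is in frame and translated, and an SV40 polyadenylation signal follows. The name indicates mutations in the PAZ domain, the region of Argonaute proteins that binds the 3′ end of small guide RNAs, plus changes making the transcript resistant to an siRNA. The exact substitutions are not stated; the record notes only two non-silent differences from the reference sequence. Such a design fits complementation experiments in which endogenous AGO1 is depleted and the mutant is tested for miRNA-mediated silencing, in line with the associated study of GW182 and miRNA function. The depositor sequence may be theoretical rather than fully verified.
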