Features (pLannotate 1.2.2; 10 found; start..end, strand, type, name):
     56..2568    +  promoter       Ac5 promoter: Drosophila melanogaster actin 5C promoter
   2588..3304    +  CDS            EGFP: EGFP is a basic (constitutively fluorescent) green fluorescent protein published in 1996, derived from Aequorea victoria. It is reported to be a rapidly-maturing weak dimer with moderate acid sensitivity.
   3668..6271    +  CDS            Ago2: AGO2_RAT - Also known as Eif2c2. Experimental evidence at protein level: Swiss-Prot protein existence level 1. Required for RNA-mediated gene silencing (RNAi) by the RNA- induced silencing complex (RISC). The 'minimal RISC' appears to include AGO2 bound to a short guide RNA such as a microRNA (miRNA) or short interfering RNA (siRNA). These guide RNAs direct RISC to complementary mRNAs that are targets for RISC-mediated gene silencing. The precise mechanism of gene silencing depends on the degree of complementarity between the miRNA or siRNA and its target. Binding of RISC to a perfectly comple
   6310..6351    +  CDS            V5 tag: epitope tag from simian virus 5
   6451..6585    -  polyA_signal   SV40 poly(A) signal: SV40 polyadenylation signal
   6608..6692    -  CDS            large T antigen (fragment): large T antigen from SV40 (simian virus 40)
   6693..7163    +  CDS            TcR (fragment): tetracycline efflux protein; tet; confers resistance to tetracycline
   7207..7795    -  rep_origin     ori: high-copy-number ColE1/pMB1/pBR322/pUC origin of replication
   7966..8826    -  CDS            AmpR: β-lactamase; bla; confers resistance to ampicillin, carbenicillin, and related antibiotics
   8827..8931    -  promoter       AmpR promoter: bla
>Addgene plasmid #146319 | pAc5.1B-EGFP-DmAGO1-PAZ6mut-siRNAres_F | depositor full sequence | sequence record 288764 | Full Sequence
CTTCAAGGAATTAATTCTATATTCTAAAAACACAAATGATACTTCTAAAAAAAATCATGAATGGCATCAA
CTCTGAATCAAATCTTTGCAGATGCACCTACTTCTCATTTCCACTGTCACATCATTTTTCCAGATCTCGC
TGCCTGTTATGTGGCCCACAAACCAAGACACGTTTTATGGCCATTAAAGCTGGCTGATCGTCGCCAAACA
CCAAATACATATCAATATGTACATTCGAGAAAGAAGCGATCAAAGAAGCGTCTTCGGGCGAGTAGGAGAA
TGCGGAGGAGAAGGAGAACGAGCTGATCTAGTATCTCTCCACAATCCAATGCCAACTGACCAACTGGCCA
TATTCGGAGCAATTTGAAGCCAATTTCCATCGCCTGGCGATCGCTCCATTCTTGGCTATATGTTTTTCAC
CGTTCCCGGGGCCATTTTCAAAGACTCGTCGGTAAGATAAGATTGTGTCACTCGCTGTCTCTCTTCATTT
GTCGAAGAATGCTGAGGAATTTCGCGATGACGTCGGCGAGTATTTTGAAGAATGAGAATAATTTGTATTT
ATACGAAAATCAGTTAGTGGAATTTTCTACAAAAACATGTTATCTATAGATAATTTTGTTGCAAAATATG
TTGACTATGACAAAGATTGTATGTATATACCTTTAATGTATTCTCATTTTCTTATGTATTTATAATGGCA
ATGATGATACTGATGATATTTTAAGATGATGCCAGACCACAGGCTGATTTCTGCGTCTTTTGCCGAACGC
AGTGCATGTGCGGTTGTTGTTTTTTGGAATAGTTTCAATTTTCGGACTGTCCGCTTTGATTTCAGTTTCT
TGGCTTATTCAAAAAGCAAAGTAAAGCCAAAAAAGCGAGATGGCAATACCAAATGCGGCAAAACGGTAGT
GGAAGGAAAGGGGTGCGGGGCAGCGGAAGGAAGGGTGGGGCGGGGCGTGGCGGGGTCTGTGGCTGGGCGC
GACGTCACCGACGTTGGAGCCACTCCTTTGACCATGTGTGCGTGTGTGTATTATTCGTGTCTCGCCACTC
GCCGGTTGTTTTTTTCTTTTTATCTCGCTCTCTCTAGCGCCATCTCGTACGCATGCTCAACGCACCGCAT
GTTGCCGTGTCCTTTATGCGTCATTTTGGCTCGAAATAGGCAATTATTTAAACAAAGATTAGTCAACGAA
AACGCTAAAATAAATAAGTCTACAATATGGTTACTTATTGCCATGTGTGTGCAGCCAACGATAGCAACAA
AAGCAACAACACAGTGGCTTTCCCTCTTTCACTTTTTGTTTGCAAGCGCGTGCGAGCAAGACGGCACGAC
CGGCAAACGCAATTACGCTGACAAAGAGCAGACGAAGTTTTGGCCGAAAAACATCAAGGCGCCTGATACG
AATGCATTTGCAATAACAATTGCGATATTTAATATTGTTTATGAAGCTGTTTGACTTCAAAACACACAAA
AAAAAAAATAAAACAAATTATTTGAAAGAGAATTAGGAATCGGACAGCTTATCGTTACGGGCTAACAGCA
CACCGAGACGAAATAGCTTACCTGACGTCACAGCCTCTGGAAGAACTGCCGCCAAGCAGAGAGAGAGAGA
AAAAGAGGGAGAGCAGCTTAGACCGCATGTGCTTGTGTGTGAGGCGTCTCTCTCTTCGTCTCCTGTTTGC
GCAAACGCATAGACTGCACTGAGAAAATCGATTACCTATTTTTTATGAATGAATATTTGCACTATTACTA
TTCAAAACTATTAAGATAGCAATCACATTCAATAGCCAAATACTATACCACCTGAGCGATGCAACGAAAT
GATCAATTTGAGCAAAAATGCTGCATATTTAGGACGGCATCATTATAGAAATGCTTCTTGCTGTGTACTT
TTCTCTCGTCTGGCAGCTGTTTCGCCGTTATTGTTAAAACCGGCTTAAGTTAGGTGTGTTTTCTACGACT
AGTGATGCCCCTACTAGAAGATGTGTGTTGCACAAATGTCCCTGAATAACCAATTTGAAGTGCAGATAGC
AGTAAACGTAAGCTAATATGAATATTATTTAACTGTAATGTTTTAATATCGCTGGACATTACTAATAAAC
CCACTATAAACACATGTACATATGTATGTTTTGGCATACAATGAGTAGTTGGGGAAAAAATGTGTAAAAG
CACCGTGACCATCACAGCATAAAGATAACCAGCTGAAGTATCGAATATGAGTAACCCCCAAATTGAATCA
CATGCCGCAACTGATAGGACCCATGGAAGTACACTCTTCATGGCGATATACAAGACACACACAAGCACGA
ACACCCAGTTGCGGAGGAAATTCTCCGTAAATGAAAACCCAATCGGCGAACAATTCATACCCATATATGG
TAAAAGTTTTGAACGCGACTTGAGAGCGGAGAGCATTGCGGCTGATAAGGTTTTAGCGCTAAGCGGGCTT
TATAAAACGGGCTGCGGGACCAGTTTTCATATCACTACCGTTTGAGTTCTTGTGCTGTGTGGATACTCCT
CCCGACACAAAGCCGCTCCATCAGCCAGCAGTCGTCTAATCCAGAGACCCCGGATCGGGGTACCAACATG
GTGAGCAAGGGCGAGGAGCTGTTCACCGGGGTGGTGCCCATCCTGGTCGAGCTGGACGGCGACGTAAACG
GCCACAAGTTCAGCGTGTCCGGCGAGGGCGAGGGCGATGCCACCTACGGCAAGCTGACCCTGAAGTTCAT
CTGCACCACCGGCAAGCTGCCCGTGCCCTGGCCCACCCTCGTGACCACCCTGACCTACGGCGTGCAGTGC
TTCAGCCGCTACCCCGACCACATGAAGCAGCACGACTTCTTCAAGTCCGCCATGCCCGAAGGCTACGTCC
AGGAGCGCACCATCTTCTTCAAGGACGACGGCAACTACAAGACCCGCGCCGAGGTGAAGTTCGAGGGCGA
CACCCTGGTGAACCGCATCGAGCTGAAGGGCATCGACTTCAAGGAGGACGGCAACATCCTGGGGCACAAG
CTGGAGTACAACTACAACAGCCACAACGTCTATATCATGGCCGACAAGCAGAAGAACGGCATCAAGGTGA
ACTTCAAGATCCGCCACAACATCGAGGACGGCAGCGTGCAGCTCGCCGACCACTACCAGCAGAACACCCC
CATCGGCGACGGCCCCGTGCTGCTGCCCGACAACCACTACCTGAGCACCCAGTCCGCCCTGAGCAAAGAC
CCCAACGAGAAGCGCGATCACATGGTCCTGCTGGAGTTCGTGACCGCCGCCGGGATCACTCTCGGCATGG
ACGAGCTGTACAAGCCAAGCTTGAATTCTATGTCCACGGAGCGTGAGCTGGCTCCCGGTGGGCCAGCTCA
GCTCCATCCGCACACGCTGCCGCTGACTTTTCCGGATCTCCAGATGACCTCCACCGTGGGCATCATTGGG
AAAGTCTACGAGTCACAGTGGACCCCCTCGCCCACTCGGCCTCAGAGTCCCTCTCAGGCGCAGACTAGCT
TCGACACGCTCACATCACCACCAGCGCCCGGCTCGTCGGTCAATCCCACCGCCGTCACCAGCCCAAGTGC
CCAGAATGTGGCCGCTGGTGGAGCAACTGTGGCCGGTGCAGCAGCAACTGCCGCCCAGGTGGCCTCCGCC
TTGGGTGCCACCACCGGCAGCGTGACGCCAGCAATTGCCACCGCAACGCCAGCCACGCAGCCGGATATGC
CCGTCTTTACGTGTCCACGACGCCCGAATCTCGGACGAGAGGGTCGCCCGATTGTGCTGCGCGCCAATCA
CTTCCAGGTGACAATGCCGCGTGGCTATGTGCATCACTATGACATCAATATACAGCCGGACAAGTGTCCG
CGAAAGGTGAACCGTGAGATTATCGAGACTATGGTGCATGCCTATAGCAAGATCTTCGGAGTGCTCAAGC
CGGTGTTCGATGGTCGCAACAATCTGTATACCCGCGATCCCCTGCCCATTGGCAACGAGCGTCTAGAGCT
GGAGGTTACTCTACCCGGCGAGGGCAAAGATCGAATCTTTCGCGTGACGATCAAGTGGCAGGCTCAGGTC
TCGCTCTTCAATTTGGAGGAAGCTCTCGAAGGCCGCACGCGGCAGATACCCTATGATGCCATTTTGGCGC
TCGATGTGGTCATGCGCCATCTGCCCAGCATGACGTACACGCCAGTGGGACGTAGCTTCTTCAGTTCCCC
GGAGGGTTACTACCATCCCCTGGGTGGTGGACGCGAGGTTTGGTTCGGTTTCCATCAGAGCGCAAGGCCC
TCGCAGTGGAAGATGATGCTCAATATCGATGTCTCGGCCACCGCTTTCTACAAGGCTCAACCAGTCATTG
ACTTCATGTGCGAGGTGCTGGACATTCGCGACATCAACGAGCAGCGCAAACCGCTCACCGATTCGCAGCG
CGTCAAGTTCACCAAAGAAATTAAAGGCCTGAAGATCGAGATCACCCACTGCGGCCAGATGCGTGCCGCG
GCTCGTGTGTGCAACGTCACTCGCCGCCCCGCTCAGATGCAATCATTCCCACTGCAGCTGGAGAACGGAC
AGACCGTAGAGTGCACCGTGGCCAAGTACTTCCTGGACAAGTACCGCATGAAATTGCGCTACCCGCACTT
GCCCTGCCTGCAGGTTGGCCAAGAGCACAAGCACGCGGCCGCGCCTCTAGAGGTGTGCAACATTGTGGCC
GGACAGCGGTGCATTAAAAAGCTGACCGATATGCAGACGTCGACCATGATCAAGGCCACAGCTCGTTCAG
CTCCGGATCGTGAGCGTGAGATTAACAACTTGGTAAAGCGCGCCGACTTCAACAACGATTCGTATGTGCA
AGAGTTTGGCCTGACCATCTCCAATTCGATGATGGAGGTACGAGGACGCGTCTTGCCTCCTCCCAAGCTT
CAGTATGGGGGACGTGTGTCTACCGGCCTCACCGGCCAGCAGCTGTTCCCGCCACAGAACAAGGTGAGCT
TGGCCTCGCCCAACCAGGGTGTATGGGATATGCGAGGCAAGCAGTTCTTCACTGGCGTCGAGATCCGCAT
CTGGGCCATCGCCTGTTTTGCCCCACAGCGCACGGTGCGCGAGGATGCGCTGCGTAATTTCACCCAGCAG
CTGCAGAAGATCTCAAACGATGCAGGCATGCCGATAATTGGACAGCCGTGCTTCTGTAAGTACGCCACCG
GGCCGGATCAAGTGGAACCCATGTTCCGTTACCTGAAGATCACCTTCCCCGGCCTGCAACTCGTCGTGGT
TGTGCTGCCCGGCAAGACTCCAGTATACGCCGAGGTGAAGCGTGTAGGTGACACCGTTCTGGGTATGGCC
ACCCAGTGTGTGCAGGCCAAGAACGTGAACAAGACATCGCCACAGACGCTCTCTAATCTGTGTCTGAAGA
TCAACGTCAAGTTGGGCGGCATCAATTCAATTCTGGTCCCCTCCATTCGGCCAAAGGTCTTCAATGAGCC
GGTCATCTTTTTGGGTGCCGATGTGACACACCCACCAGCTGGCGACAACAAGAAACCATCGATTGCCGCC
GTCGTGGGCTCCATGGATGCCCATCCATCGCGGTATGCCGCCACCGTTCGCGTACAGCAGCACCGACAGG
AGATCATCCAGGAGCTGAGCAGCATGGTGCGCGAGCTGTTGATCATGTTCTACAAGTCGACGGGCGGCTA
CAAGCCCCACCGCATCATACTCTATCGTGACGGAGTCTCCGAGGGACAATTCCCACATGTCCTGCAACAC
GAATTGACCGCCATTCGCGAGGCCTGCATTAAGCTAGAGCCAGAGTATCGGCCGGGCATCACATTCATTG
TGGTGCAGAAGCGCCATCACACTCGACTCTTCTGCGCGGAGAAGAAGGAGCAGAGCGGCAAATCGGGCAA
TATTCCCGCAGGCACCACCGTCGATGTGGGCATCACACATCCCACCGAATTTGATTTCTATCTATGCAGC
CATCAGGGCATCCAGGGCACCAGTCGCCCCTCGCACTACCACGTTCTGTGGGACGACAATCACTTTGACT
CGGACGAGCTGCAGTGCCTCACGTATCAGCTATGCCGTACGTACGTGCGCTGCACCCGATCCGTCAGTAT
ACCGGCGCCAGCCTACTACGCCCATTTAGTGGCCTTCCGTGCCAGATATCATCTGGTGGAGAAGGAGCAC
GATTCGGGCGAGGGTTCGCACCAGAGCGGCTGCTCAGAGGATCGTACGCCAGGTGCCATGGCCAGGGCCA
TCACTGTGCACGCGGATACCAAGAAGGTCATGTACTTTGCCTAAGCGGCCGCTCGAGTCTAGAGGGCCCG
CGGTTCGAAGGTAAGCCTATCCCTAACCCTCTCCTCGGTCTCGATTCTACGCGTACCGGTCATCATCACC
ATCACCATTGAGTTTAAACCCGCTGATCAGCCTCGACTGTGCCTTCTAAGGCCTGAGCTCGCTGATCAGC
CTCGATCGAGGATCCAGACATGATAAGATACATTGATGAGTTTGGACAAACCACAACTAGAATGCAGTGA
AAAAAATGCTTTATTTGTGAAATTTGTGATGCTATTGCTTTATTTGTAACCATTATAAGCTGCAATAAAC
AAGTTAACAACAACAATTGCATTCATTTTATGTTTCAGGTTCAGGGGGAGGTGTGGGAGGTTTTTTAAAG
CAAGTAAAACCTCTACAAATGTGGTATGGCTGATTATGATCAGTCGACCGATGCCCTTGAGAGCCTTCAA
CCCAGTCAGCTCCTTCCGGTGGGCGCGGGGCATGACTATCGTCGCCGCACTTATGACTGTCTTCTTTATC
ATGCAACTCGTAGGACAGGTGCCGGCAGCGCTCTGGGTCATTTTCGGCGAGGACCGCTTTCGCTGGAGCG
CGACGATGATCGGCCTGTCGCTTGCGGTATTCGGAATCTTGCACGCCCTCGCTCAAGCCTTCGTCACTGG
TCCCGCCACCAAACGTTTCGGCGAGAAGCAGGCCATTATCGCCGGCATGGCGGCCGACGCGCTGGGCTAC
GTCTTGCTGGCGTTCGCGACGCGAGGCTGGATGGCCTTCCCCATTATGATTCTTCTCGCTTCCGGCGGCA
TCGGGATGCCCGCGTTGCAGGCCATGCTGTCCAGGCAGGTAGATGACGACCATCAGGGACAGCTTCAAGG
ATCGCTCGCGGCTCTTACCAGCCAGCAAAAGGCCAGGAACCGTAAAAAGGCCGCGTTGCTGGCGTTTTTC
CATAGGCTCCGCCCCCCTGACGAGCATCACAAAAATCGACGCTCAAGTCAGAGGTGGCGAAACCCGACAG
GACTATAAAGATACCAGGCGTTTCCCCCTGGAAGCTCCCTCGTGCGCTCTCCTGTTCCGACCCTGCCGCT
TACCGGATACCTGTCCGCCTTTCTCCCTTCGGGAAGCGTGGCGCTTTCTCAATGCTCACGCTGTAGGTAT
CTCAGTTCGGTGTAGGTCGTTCGCTCCAAGCTGGGCTGTGTGCACGAACCCCCCGTTCAGCCCGACCGCT
GCGCCTTATCCGGTAACTATCGTCTTGAGTCCAACCCGGTAAGACACGACTTATCGCCACTGGCAGCAGC
CACTGGTAACAGGATTAGCAGAGCGAGGTATGTAGGCGGTGCTACAGAGTTCTTGAAGTGGTGGCCTAAC
TACGGCTACACTAGAAGGACAGTATTTGGTATCTGCGCTCTGCTGAAGCCAGTTACCTTCGGAAAAAGAG
TTGGTAGCTCTTGATCCGGCAAACAAACCACCGCTGGTAGCGGTGGTTTTTTTGTTTGCAAGCAGCAGAT
TACGCGCAGAAAAAAAGGATCTCAAGAAGATCCTTTGATCTTTTCTACGGGGTCTGACGCTCAGTGGAAC
GAAAACTCACGTTAAGGGATTTTGGTCATGAGATTATCAAAAAGGATCTTCACCTAGATCCTTTTAAATT
AAAAATGAAGTTTTAAATCAATCTAAAGTATATATGAGTAAACTTGGTCTGACAGTTACCAATGCTTAAT
CAGTGAGGCACCTATCTCAGCGATCTGTCTATTTCGTTCATCCATAGTTGCCTGACTCCCCGTCGTGTAG
ATAACTACGATACGGGAGGGCTTACCATCTGGCCCCAGTGCTGCAATGATACCGCGAGACCCACGCTCAC
CGGCTCCAGATTTATCAGCAATAAACCAGCCAGCCGGAAGGGCCGAGCGCAGAAGTGGTCCTGCAACTTT
ATCCGCCTCCATCCAGTCTATTAATTGTTGCCGGGAAGCTAGAGTAAGTAGTTCGCCAGTTAATAGTTTG
CGCAACGTTGTTGCCATTGCTGCAGGCATCGTGGTGTCACGCTCGTCGTTTGGTATGGCTTCATTCAGCT
CCGGTTCCCAACGATCAAGGCGAGTTACATGATCCCCCATGTTGTGCAAAAAAGCGGTTAGCTCCTTCGG
TCCTCCGATCGTTGTCAGAAGTAAGTTGGCCGCAGTGTTATCACTCATGGTTATGGCAGCACTGCATAAT
TCTCTTACTGTCATGCCATCCGTAAGATGCTTTTCTGTGACTGGTGAGTACTCAACCAAGTCATTCTGAG
AATAGTGTATGCGGCGACCGAGTTGCTCTTGCCCGGCGTCAACACGGGATAATACCGCGCCACATAGCAG
AACTTTAAAAGTGCTCATCATTGGAAAACGTTCTTCGGGGCGAAAACTCTCAAGGATCTTACCGCTGTTG
AGATCCAGTTCGATGTAACCCACTCGTGCACCCAACTGATCTTCAGCATCTTTTACTTTCACCAGCGTTT
CTGGGTGAGCAAAAACAGGAAGGCAAAATGCCGCAAAAAAGGGAATAAGGGCGACACGGAAATGTTGAAT
ACTCATACTCTTCCTTTTTCAATATTATTGAAGCATTTATCAGGGTTATTGTCTCATGAGCGGATACATA
TTTGAATGTATTTAGAAAAATAAACAAATAGGGGTTCCGCGCACATTTCCCCGAAAAGTGCCACCTGACG
TCTAAGAAACCATTATTATCATGACATTAACCTATAAAAATAGGCGTATCACGAGGCCCTTTCGT
